>Addgene plasmid #164976 | pLVX-NPC1(P202A/F203A)-FLAG | addgene full sequence | sequence record 328078 | Addgene NGS Result
GTCGAAAGGCCCGGAGATGAGGAAGAGGAGAACAGCGCGGCAGACGTGCGCTTTTGAAGCGTGCAGAATG
CCGGGCCTCCGGAGGACCTTCGGGCGCCCGCCCCGCCCCTGAGCCCGCCCCTGAGCCCGCCCCCGGACCC
ACCCCTTCCCAGCCTCTGAGCCCAGAAAGCGAAGGAGCAAAGCTGCTATTGGCCGCTGCCCCAAAGGCCT
ACCCGCTTCCATTGCTCAGCGGTGCTGTCCATCTGCACGAGACTAGTGAGACGTGCTACTTCCATTTGTC
ACGTCCTGCACGACGCGAGCTGCGGGGCGGGGGGGAACTTCCTGACTAGGGGAGGAGTAGAAGGTGGCGC
GAAGGGGCCACCAAAGAACGGAGCCGGTTGGCGCCTACCGGTGGATGTGGAATGTGTGCGAGGCCAGAGG
CCACTTGTGTAGCGCCAAGTGCCCAGCGGGGCTGCTAAAGCGCATGCTCCAGACTGCCTTGGGAAAAGCG
CCTCCCCTACCCGGTAGAATTATCTAGATGAGCCCGGGTTATTTATCATCGTCATCCTTGTAGTCAAAGT
TCAGCAGTCTCTCTCGCTCAGTCCCCTTGTATCTTTCCTCAGTGGCGCAGCTTTTTGCCTTGTTCACGCT
AGGGCCGATATATGACAGCAGGACGGGCAGGAAAATCAGCCCGTGTGTTGCGCCCAGCAGCACCATAGCC
AGGTACATCCGGAAATAAAAGATCTGGAAGATCTGGCTCTTAGCAAAGGCCAGGACCACGATTCCCCCGA
ACTTTGTCAGGGTAATGCCACTAAACACTGAACTTCCCATGTGTGCCAGAGCTTCCTCTGCTCTTTCCAC
CCGGCTTCCCTTCATTGAGACGGTGAAAGCTCTAGTGATATGGCTACAAAACTCCACACTAATCCCGCAA
GACATGACCAGATTCACCAGACTGACGGCGTTCAGAGAGATCCCCCACAGCCACATCACGCCGAACATAT
TCACCAGGACCATAGCGATGGTGGCGCACATAATCACGGCAGACCACAGCTCGCAGCCCAGCAGCACCAT
AGTGACCAGGAAGATAGCTCCCAGGGACACCCCCAGGTTGAAGATGGTATCGTCAATGATAGTCAGGTAC
TGTTCATAGAACACGTAAAAGACAGAGTAGGGAAACACTCGATAGGCGGATCCATTGATCCCCATAGTCT
CTGTCACGTTGCTAGCGATCAGGCGGGCTTTCTTCAGTGCATCAATGAAGTCAGCTGAGGTCTGCAGCAC
AGTGTGGTATGTCATGAAGTATGTGGCTCCCACTCGGGTCCCATGTCCCAGCAGGATGTTGACTGCAGAG
GAGTATGCAGCGTGGCCTCCTTTGCCACACTTGGGATTTGGGTTGTCGGACAGGAACATAGGCAGGAATC
TCATGAAGTCGCCTCCCTGTGGTCGCTGTTTGCCCTCTGGAGTCAGTGGCCTACATCTCACGCAGGCAGG
GTCGACCACGCTTGCATTGCAAAACTGATCTGTGATGTTGTCCACGCGACAGCAGCTTGACTGAGGCTTG
ACCCAATCGAAGTAATCGTCGATCCAACTAGAGGGGGCAAAGCCAATCCTTGTATAATTGTCCAGCTGGG
CTGCGTTGAAGATCTGCTGCACCAGGGAATCATTGTTACATCCCATTCCCCCGCACACCATATTCTGCCC
CTTGGAGCTAGTGTAGTCATGGCCTTCCTCCAGCACGAAGTAGACAGGGGGGCCGGCGTGCAGATACTGA
CTGATAGATTTAAAGTAATCCACCATGTAAGAATCGTCGGGCATGGACAGGCTCTGATCCAGGCCGATGT
CGACCTTGTTCAGCACGGCAATTGAGAAACTCAGCACTCCGACAAAGATTGCAATCACGATGGGGCGCAT
CCAGTCTTTCAGCAGCAGTGGAGAATAGCTGTTCTTGAAAAACCTGAACAGACAGCTTTCTGAAGCCTGC
ACGGATGTGCCGTCCTCTGCTCCCCGCACGCAGCAGAAGATATCCAGGCGGTTTTTCTCCTGCCTCTTAA
TGTCCAGGCCCAGCAGGCTCACAAAGCAGGTGATCTGCAGCAGGAAGTCAATAAACACTGCCAGCCCAGC
GAACAGTGAAAATGTGTGGACTGCTGGCATCACACTCAGGGCGCCCAGGAAAAATGCCACGGTTTCACTG
AATGAACTCAGAAACATAGATGGAGCGACCTCTCCCAGCACCCTTCCCAGCTGCTGATCCAGTGTTTCGC
CCTGCAGTCGCTCGTCGCGCTGGTATGCCTGCACCAGAATGAAGATATTGTCCACTCCGACAGCCAGGAC
CAGAAATGGGATCACTTCAATGACGATCAGGGTCAGAGGCAGTCCAATATAGGAGAACACCCCCAGGCTA
CAAGCGACAGAGGACAGCACAATCAGGATGCCGGCAATTCCCAGGCTGACTTTTGAATCCACCAGCAGGC
GCCTGCAGCTCTTCATATGGCCCAGTGCCAGTGAGATGTACAGGAACATGATAGCATAGCTAATGACCAC
GGTGAACACGTCACTGTCAGATTCTCGGTTCAGTTCGTCCTCGATGCTCCGCTCGGCTGTGAAACTAATG
GTCAGATTTGGGTTTTTGTAATTCTTCACGAAGTTGATGAACTCTTTCTCCCAGGCCTGTGCTCTCTGCA
GCTTCTCGGTATCATTATAGTAATTGTTGACAGGGAAGGTGATGACCAGGGCGGTGGCATTGTTGTAGTT
CTGATCGTCATAGCCTCCCAGGACCAGCCAAGGGAACACGGGTCCGCCAAATGTCCCCAGACATGGATCG
TGCAGCAGTGAGGTGTCGTTCAGACTTGCAGGAGCCCGCACGCAGTACAGGAAATGGGTGTGATAGTCGG
CGTACACGAAGAAGTCGTCGCCTTTCTTATGATCCAGCACGGAGTGGCTATTCTGAAAGTAGTTCAGGAC
GGACAGAATGGTACAATTAGTGTTATATGGGCTCAGAGGAGCCAGGCAGATATCCTGCAGGGTCACAGTT
TCATTGTCATAGCTAGCGGTAATGTTCTCAATGGCGATCTGCAGGTCCAGCACCTGATGCAGAATCTGGA
TATCCAGTGGAGGGCCGAAAGGCACGTCGGCTCCAGAAGGATAGGGCTGGTAGATGTGTTTATCAGTCAG
GGGTGCCCTAATGATCAGCTGCTCTGTTCTGAAAAATGGTCCGAAATGCTGGTCAAAGTATTCCTTCTCC
AGTCGAGCCTGGCTTGATGGGGCGCTCCACAGATCCACTGGATTTGTGGTCACTCGGACGAACACCAGCC
CACTAGAACAGGCGGTGATAAACACCAGGCTGAAGAAGATCACGCATCCGGGGTTCCGCACGCAGAAAGA
CCCCCATCGAGTAAACAGTCTCCGCAGGCACCCTTCGAAAGCGGCGCTCACGGGATCACAGCAGGATGCC
TCGCCTTTGTCGGATGCATTCACGCTGAAAGCGATGTTGGAGTCAATGGGGGTGTACTCGCTCACAAAGT
ACCGCTTTCGATAACACCACACGGCGAAAAATGCGCCGAAAAAGACCAGCAGAAAGGCCATGTAAGTGAT
CCACATAATCACATACATGGCGTCCAGTCCCAGAATTGTCCATGGTGCTGGTGGAGGTGGTGGCTGTGGT
TTAGGCCCGCACACGATAGAGCAATCCTGACAGGAGCAAGGAGCGGTCACTTCATCGACGGACTCGTCGC
ATCCCTTAGTGGCATTGTTCATAGGCTCCATCCCGTGGACGGGGAAGTCGCTAAACACTGGTGTAATGGT
GGCGGCGGCCTGGCCATTATCCTTGTTAAACATGTATTCGATCCAATTGGTAGCGTTACAGGCATCTGCG
TCTTTTCCGCACAGCAGCCCCAGGGCCTTATCATTGGAGCTTGGTGCCTCCACGTCTCGGCAAGCATTAT
ACATAGCGTTGGCGAAGGACTGGCCCACATAGTACTGCAGTTCTTTGACATTAGTCTTTGTCTGGTTTGT
CACGGGATCGACGTAGTCCTCGGTGGCAGTCACGTTCAGGAACTGTGACTGCCTTGGACTACAGGTCAGC
TCGCAGAACAGATTCAGCAGGTTATAAAAACAAGATGGGCACCTGGACAGAAACTGCAGAGGCAGCTGCA
GATTATCCTTCAGGGTCTGCAGCTGCCGCACGTCACAGCACAGGCTCACGTTGCCGAAAAAGAATCCTGG
GCACAGTTCCTGCACCAGATCGTAGCCGTCTTTGGGCAGTGGCTTAGGGGGTCCAGAGTATTCACAGTTA
TACCTCTTGTCCCCATAGGCGATGCCGCACTCGCCATACCACACGCAAGACTGACTGAACACCTGAGCGG
GGCACAGCAGCAGCAGCAGCAGCCCCAGAGCCAGCCCTCTAGCGGTCATGGTGGCGAATTCCACGTGGAT
CCAATTCGAAGCTTGAGCTCGAGATCTGAGTCCGGTAGCGCTAGCGATCCTCACGACACCTGAAATGGAA
GAAAAAAACTTTGAACCACTGTCTGAGGCTTGAGAATGAACCAAGATCCAAACTCAAAAAGGGCAAATTC
CAAGGAGAATTACATCAAGTGCCAAGCTGGCCTAACTTCAGTCTCCACCCACTCAGTGTGGGGAAACTCC
ATCGCATAAAACCCCTCCCCCCAACCTAAAGACGACGTACTCCAAAAGCTCGAGAACTAATCGAGGTGCC
TGGACGGCGCCCGGTACTCCGTGGAGTCACATGAAGCGACGGCTGAGGACGGAAAGGCCCTTTTCCTTTG
TGTGGGTGACTCACCCGCCCGCTCTCCCGAGCGCCGCGTCCTCCATTTTGAGCTCCCTGCAGCAGGGCCG
GGAAGCGGCCATCTTTCCGCTCACGCAACTGGTGCCGACCGGGCCAGCCTTGCCGCCCAGGGCGGGGCGA
TACACGGCGGCGCGAGGCCAGGCACCAGAGCAGGCCGGCCAGCTTGAGACTACCCCCGTCCGATTCTCGG
TGGCCGCGCTCGCAGGCCCCGCCTCGCCGAACATGTGCGCTGGGACGCACGGGCCCCGTCGCCGCCCGCG
GCCCCAAAAACCGAAATACCAGTGTGCAGATCTTGGCCCGCATTTACAAGACTATCTTGCCAGAAAAAAA
GCGTCGCAGCAGGTCATCAAAAATTTTAAATGGCTAGAGACTTATCGAAAGCAGCGAGACAGGCGCGAAG
GTGCCACCAGATTCGCACGCGGCGGCCCCAGCGCCCAAGCCAGGCCTCAACTCAAGCACGAGGCGAAGGG
GCTCCTTAAGCGCAAGGCCTCGAACTCTCCCACCCACTTCCAACCCGAAGCTCGGGATCAAGAATCACGT
ACTGCAGCCAGGGGCGTGGAAGTAATTCAAGGCACGCAAGGGCCATAACCCGTAAAGAGGCCAGGCCCGC
GGGAACCACACACGGCACTTACCTGTGTTCTGGCGGCAAACCCGTTGCGAAAAAGAACGTTCACGGCGAC
TACTGCACTTATATACGGTTCTCCCCCACCCTCGGGAAAAAGGCGGAGCCAGTACACGACATCACTTTCC
CAGTTTACCCCGCGCCACCTTCTCTAGGCACCGGTTCAATTGCCGACCCCTCCCCCCAACTTCTCGGGGA
CTGTGGGCGATGTGCGCTCTGCCCACTGACGGGCACCGGAGCCTCACGCATGCTCTTCTCCACCTCAGTG
ATGACGAGAGCGGGCGGGTGAGGGGGCGGGAACGCAGCGATCTCTGGGTTCTACGTTAGTGGGAGTTTAA
CGACGGTCCCTGGGATTCCCCAAGGCAGGGGCGAGTCCTTTTGTATGAATTACTCATCGATAAACTGGAT
CTCTGCTGTCCCTGTAATAAACCCGAAAATTTTGAATTTTTGTAATTTGTTTTTGTAATTCTTTAGTTTG
TATGTCTGTTGCTATTATGTCTACTATTCTTTCCCCTGCACTGTACCCCCCAATCCCCCCTTTTCTTTTA
AAGGCGATACCGTCGAGATCCGTTCACTAATCGAATGGATCTGTCTCTGTCTCTCTCTCCACCTTCTTCT
TCTATTCCTTCGGGCCTGTCGGGTCCCCTCGGGGTTGGGAGGTGGGTCTGAAACGATAATGGTGAATATC
CCTGCCTAACTCTATTCACTATAGAAAGTACAGCAAAAACTATTCTTAAACCTACCAAGCCTCCTACTAT
CATTATGAATAATTTTATATACCACAGCCAATTTGTTATGTTAAACCAATTCCACAAACTTGCCCATTTA
TCTAATTCCAATAATTCTTGTTCATTCTTTTCTTGCTGGTTTTGCGATTCTTCAATTAAGGAGTGTATTA
AGCTTGTGTAATTGTTAATTTCTCTGTCCCACTCCATCCAGGTCGTGTGATTCCAAATCTGTTCCAGAGA
TTTATTACTCCAACTAGCATTCCAAGGCACAGCAGTGGTGCAAATGAGTTTTCCAGAGCAACCCCAAATC
CCCAGGAGCTGTTGATCCTTTAGGTATCTTTCCACAGCCAGGATTCTTGCCTGGAGCTGCTTGATGCCCC
AGACTGTGAGTTGCAACAGATGCTGTTGCGCCTCAATAGCCCTCAGCAAATTGTTCTGCTGCTGCACTAT
ACCAGACAATAATTGTCTGGCCTGTACCGTCAGCGTCATTGACGCTGCGCCCATAGTGCTTCCTGCTGCT
CCCAAGAACCCAAGGAACAAAGCTCCTATTCCCACTGCTCTTTTTTCTCTCTGCACCACTCTTCTCTTTG
CCTTGGTGGGTGCTACTCCTAATGGTTCAATTTTTACTACTTTATATTTATATAATTCACTTCTCCAATT
GTCCCTCATATCTCCTCCTCCAGGTCTGAAGATCAGCGGCCGGCCGCTTGCTGTGCGGTGGTCTTACTTT
TGTTTTGCTCTTCCTCTATCTTGTCTAAAGCTTCCTTGGTGTCTTTTATCTCTATCCTTTGATGCACACA
ATAGAGGGTTGCTACTGTATTATATAATGATCTAAGTTCTTCTGATCCTGTCTGAAGGGATGGTTGTAGC
TGTCCCAGTATTTGTCTACAGCCTTCTGATGTTTCTAACAGGCCAGGATTAACTGCGAATCGTTCTAGCT
CCCTGCTTGCCCATACTATATGTTTTAATTTATATTTTTTCTTTCCCCCTGGCCTTAACCGAATTTTTTC
CCATCGCGATCTAATTCTCCCCCGCTTAATACTGACGCTCTCGCACCCATCTCTCTCCTTCTAGCCTCCG
CTAGTCAAAATTTTTGGCGTACTCACCAGTCGCCGCCCCTCGCCTCTTGCCGTGCGCGCTTCAGCAAGCC
GAGTCCTGCGTCGAGAGAGCTCCTCTGGTTTCCCTTTCGCTTTCAAGTCCCTGTTCGGGCGCCACTGCTA
GAGATTTTCCACACTGACTAAAAGGGTCTGAGGGATCTCTAGTTACCAGAGTCACACAACAGACGGGCAC
ACACTACTTGAAGCACTCAAGGCAAGCTTTATTGAGGCTTAAGCAGTGGGTTCCCTAGTTAGCCAGAGAG
CTCCCAGGCTCAGATCTGGTCTAACCAGAGAGACCCAGTACAGGCAAAAAGCAGCTGCTTATATGCAGGA
TCTGAGGGCTCGCCACTCCCCAGTCCCGCCCAGGCCACGCCTCCCTGGAAAGTCCCCAGCGGAAAGTCCC
TTGTAGCAAGCTCGATATCAGCAGTTCTTGAAGTACTCCGGATGCAGCTCTCGGGCCACGTGATGAAATG
CTAGGCGGCTGTCAAACCTCCACTCTAACACTTCTCTCTCCGGGTCATCCATCCCATGCAGGCTCACAGG
GTGTAACAAGCTGGTGTTCTCTCCTTTATTGGCCTCTTCTACCTTATCTGGCTCAACTGGTACTAGCTTG
TAGCACCATCCAAAGGTCAGTGGATATCTGACCCCTGGCCCTGGTGTGTAGTTCTGCTAATCAGGGAAGT
AGCCTTGTGTGTGGTAGATCCACAGATCAAGGATATCTTGTCTTCTTTGGGAGTGAATTAGCCCTTCCAA
CTACTAAGTTTGTAGTACATATTTAACAAATACAATTTCTTTAAAATGAAAATAATTCAGAGGAATCACA
GGTTTAGAGTAAATGAAACCACAGGTAATTGGCAGTGGTAATAGGGTATGGGGTGGGAAGTTTGGGATGA
TTTTGGTTAGCTTGAGTTATCCAGTTGATCCAGACATGATAAGATACATTGATGAGTTTGGACAAACCAC
AACTAGAATGCAGTGAAAAAAATGCTTTATTTGTGAAATTTGTGATGCTATTGCTTTATTTGTAACCATT
ATAAGCTGCAATAAACAAGTTGATCTCCCGATCCGTCGACGTCAGGTGGCACTTTTCGGGGAAATGTGCG
CGGAACCCCTATTTGTTTATTTTTCTAAATACATTCAAATATGTATCCGCTCATGAGACAATAACCCTGA
TAAATGCTTCAATAATATTGAAAAAGGAAGAGTATGAGTATTCAACATTTCCGTGTCGCCCTTATTCCCT
TTTTTGCGGCATTTTGCCTTCCTGTTTTTGCTCACCCAGAAACGCTGGTGAAAGTAAAAGATGCTGAAGA
TCAGTTGGGTGCACGAGTGGGTTACATCGAACTGGATCTCAACAGCGGTAAGATCCTTGAGAGTTTTCGC
CCCGAAGAACGTTTTCCAATGATGAGCACTTTTAAAGTTCTGCTATGTGGCGCGGTATTATCCCGTATTG
ACGCCGGGCAAGAGCAACTCGGTCGCCGCATACACTATTCTCAGAATGACTTGGTTGAGTACTCACCAGT
CACAGAAAAGCATCTTACGGATGGCATGACAGTAAGAGAATTATGCAGTGCTGCCATAACCATGAGTGAT
AACACTGCGGCCAACTTACTTCTGACAACGATCGGAGGACCGAAGGAGCTAACCGCTTTTTTGCACAACA
TGGGGGATCATGTAACTCGCCTTGATCGTTGGGAACCGGAGCTGAATGAAGCCATACCAAACGACGAGCG
TGACACCACGATGCCTGTAGCAATGGCAACAACGTTGCGCAAACTATTAACTGGCGAACTACTTACTCTA
GCTTCCCGGCAACAATTAATAGACTGGATGGAGGCGGATAAAGTTGCAGGACCACTTCTGCGCTCGGCCC
TTCCGGCTGGCTGGTTTATTGCTGATAAATCTGGAGCCGGTGAGCGTGGGTCTCGCGGTATCATTGCAGC
ACTGGGGCCAGATGGTAAGCCCTCCCGTATCGTAGTTATCTACACGACGGGGAGTCAGGCAACTATGGAT
GAACGAAATAGACAGATCGCTGAGATAGGTGCCTCACTGATTAAGCATTGGTAACTGTCAGACCAAGTTT
ACTCATATATACTTTAGATTGATTTAAAACTTCATTTTTAATTTAAAAGGATCTAGGTGAAGATCCTTTT
TGATAATCTCATGACCAAAATCCCTTAACGTGAGTTTTCGTTCCACTGAGCGTCAGACCCCGTAGAAAAG
ATCAAAGGATCTTCTTGAGATCCTTTTTTTCTGCGCGTAATCTGCTGCTTGCAAACAAAAAAACCACCGC
TACCAGCGGTGGTTTGTTTGCCGGATCAAGAGCTACCAACTCTTTTTCCGAAGGTAACTGGCTTCAGCAG
AGCGCAGATACCAAATACTGTTCTTCTAGTGTAGCCGTAGTTAGGCCACCACTTCAAGAACTCTGTAGCA
CCGCCTACATACCTCGCTCTGCTAATCCTGTTACCAGTGGCTGCTGCCAGTGGCGATAAGTCGTGTCTTA
CCGGGTTGGACTCAAGACGATAGTTACCGGATAAGGCGCAGCGGTCGGGCTGAACGGGGGGTTCGTGCAC
ACAGCCCAGCTTGGAGCGAACGACCTACACCGAACTGAGATACCTACAGCGTGAGCTATGAGAAAGCGCC
ACGCTTCCCGAAGGGAGAAAGGCGGACAGGTATCCGGTAAGCGGCAGGGTCGGAACAGGAGAGCGCACGA
GGGAGCTTCCAGGGGGAAACGCCTGGTATCTTTATAGTCCTGTCGGGTTTCGCCACCTCTGACTTGAGCG
TCGATTTTTGTGATGCTCGTCAGGGGGGCGGAGCCTATGGAAAAACGCCAGCAACGCGGCCTTTTTACGG
TTCCTGGCCTTTTGCTGGCCTTTTGCTCACATGTTCTTTCCTGCGTTATCCCCTGATTCTGTGGATAACC
GTATTACCGCCTTTGAGTGAGCTGATACCGCTCGCCGCAGCCGAACGACCGAGCGCAGCGAGTCAGTGAG
CGAGGAAGCGGAAGAGCGCCCAATACGCAAACCGCCTCTCCCCGCGCGTTGGCCGATTCATTAATGCAGC
TGGCACGACAGGTTTCCCGACTGGAAAGCGGGCAGTGAGCGCAACGCAATTAATGTGAGTTAGCTCACTC
ATTAGGCACCCCAGGCTTTACACTTTATGCTTCCGGCTCGTATGTTGTGTGGAATTGTGAGCGGATAACA
ATTTCACACAGGAAACAGCTATGACCATGATTACGCCAAGCTCTAGCTAGAGGTCGACGGTAAAACGCTA
GCAATGTCAAGGCCTCTCACTCTCTGATATTCATTTCTTTGCAAGTTATAAATACTGAATAATAAGATGA
CATGAACTACTACTGCTAGAGATTTTCCACACTGACTAAAAGGGTCTGAGGGATCTCTAGTTACCAGAGT
CACACAACAGACGGGCACACACTACTTGAAGCACTCAAGGCAAGCTTTATTGAGGCTTAAGCAGTGGGTT
CCCTAGTTAGCCAGAGAGCTCCCAGGCTCAGATCTGGTCTAACCAGAGAGACCCAGTACAGGCAAAAAGC
AGCTGCTTATATGCAGGATCTGAGGGCTCGCCACTCCCCAGTCCCGCCCAGGCCACGCCTCCCTGGAAAG
TCCCCAGCGGAAAGTCCCTTGTAGCAAGCTCGATATCAGCAGTTCTTGAAGTACTCCGGATGCAGCTCTC
GGGCCACGTGATGAAATGCTAGGCGGCTGTCAAACCTCCACTCTAACACTTCTCTCTCCGGGTCATCCAT
CCCATGCAGGCTCACAGGGTGTAACAAGCTGGTGTTCTCTCCTTTATTGGCCTCTTCTACCTTATCTGGC
TCAACTGGTACTAGCTTGTAGCACCATCCAAAGGTCAGTGGATATCTGACCCCTGGCCCTGGTGTGTAGT
TCTGCTAATCAGGGAAGTAGCCTTGTGTGTGGTAGATCCACAGATCAAGGATATCTTGTCTTCGTTGGGA
GTGAATTAGCCCTTCCAGTCCCCTCTTTTCTTTTAAAAAGTGGCTAAGATCTACAGCTGCCTTGTAAGTC
ATTGGTCTTAAAGGTACCTGAGGTGTGACTGGAAAACCCACCTCCTCCTCCTCTTGTGCTTCTAGCCAGG
CACAATCAGCATTGGTAGCTGCTGTATTGCTACTTGTGATTGCTCCATGTTTTTCTAGGTCTCGACTGCA
GAATTAATTCCAGGCGGGGAGGCGGCCCAAAGGGAGATCCGACTCGTCTGAGGGCGAAGGCGAAGACGCG
GAAGAGGCCGCAGAGCCGGCAGCAGGCCGCGGGAAGGAAGGTCCGCTGGATTGAGGGCCGAAGGGACGTA
GCAGAAGGACGTCCCGCGCAGAATCCAGGTGGCAACACAGGCGAGCAGCCATGGAAAGGACGTCAGCTTC
CCCGACAACACCACGGAATTGTCAGTGCCCAACAGCCGAGCCCCTGTCCAGCAGCGGGCAAGGCAGGCGG
CGATGAGTTCCGCCGTGGCAATAGGGAGGGGGAAAGCGAAAGTCCCGGAAAGGAGCTGACAGGTGGTGGC
AATGCCCCAACCAGTGGGGGTTGCGTCAGCAAACACAGTGCACACCACGCCACGTTGCCTGACAACGGGC
CACAACTCCTCATAAAGAGACAGCAACCAGGATTTATACAAGGAGGAGAAAATGAAAGCCATACGGGAAG
CAATAGCATGATACAAAGGCATTAAAGCAGCGTATCCACATAGCGTAAAAGGAGCAACATAGTTAAGAAT
ACCAGTCAATCTTTCACAAATTTTGTAATCCAGAGGTTGATTGTTCCAGACGCGGTCAGGCACCGGGCTT
GCGGGTCATGCACCAGGTGCGCGGTCCTTCGGGCACCTCGACGTCGGCGGTGACGGTGAAGCCGAGCCGC
TCGTAGAAGGGGAGGTTGCGGGGCGCGGAGGTCTCCAGGAAGGCGGGCACCCCGGCGCGCTCGGCCGCCT
CCACTCCGGGGAGCACGACGGCGCTGCCCAGACCCTTGCCCTGGTGGTCGGGCGAGACGCCGACGGTGGC
CAGGAACCACGCGGGCTCCTTGGGCCGGTGCGGCGCCAGGAGGCCTTCCATCTGTTGCTGCGCGGCCAGC
CGGGAACCGCTCAACTCGGCCATGCGCGGGCCGATCTCGGCGAACACCGCCCCCGCTTCGACGCTCTCCG
GCGTGGTCCAGACCGCCACCGCGGCGCCGTCGTCCGCGACCCACACCTTGCCGATGTCGAGCCCGACGCG
CGTGAGGAAGAGTTCTTGCAGCTCGGTGACCCGCTCGATGTGGCGGTCCGGATCGACGGTGTGGCGCGTG
GCGGGGTAGTCGGCGAACGCGGCGGCGAGGGTGCGTACGGCCCTGGGGACGTCGTCGCGGGTGGCGAGGC
GCACCGTGGGCTTGTACTCGGTCATGGTAAGCTTGGGCTGCAG
Features (pLannotate 1.2.2; 26 found; start..end, strand, type, name):
      3..502     -  promoter       PGK promoter: mouse phosphoglycerate kinase 1 promoter
    536..555     -  CDS            3xFLAG (fragment): three tandem FLAG® epitope tags, followed by an enterokinase cleavage site
    556..4389    -  CDS            NPC1: NPC1_HUMAN - Experimental evidence at protein level: Swiss-Prot protein existence level 1. (Microbial infection) Acts as an endosomal entry receptor for ebolavirus. From Homo sapiens (Human).
   4413..4455    -  misc_feature   MCS (fragment): multiple cloning site
   4470..4673    -  intron         EF-1α intron A: truncated intron upstream of the start codon of human EF-1α
   5299..5412    -  intron         EF-1α intron A (fragment): intron upstream of the start codon of human EF-1α
   5413..5624    -  promoter       EF-1α core promoter: core promoter for human elongation factor EF-1α
   5837..5952    -  misc_feature   cPPT/CTS: central polypurine tract and central termination sequence of HIV-1 (lacking the first T)
   5967..6067    -  CDS            Rev (fragment): human immunodeficiency virus 1 (HIV-1) Rev protein; rev; enhances nuclear export of unspliced and incompletely spliced viral mRNAs
   6444..6677    -  misc_feature   RRE: The Rev response element (RRE) of HIV-1 allows for Rev-dependent mRNA export from the nucleus to the cytoplasm.
   6852..7190    -  CDS            HIV-1 gag (fragment): gag protein from human immunodeficiency virus 1; gag
   7174..7299    -  misc_feature   HIV-1 Ψ: packaging signal of human immunodeficiency virus type 1
   7346..7603    -  LTR            5' LTR (truncated): truncated 5' long terminal repeat (LTR) from HIV-1
   7651..7980    -  CDS            nef (fragment): NEF_HV1BR - Experimental evidence at protein level: Swiss-Prot protein existence level 1. Extracellular Nef protein targets CD4(+) T-lymphocytes for apoptosis by interacting with CXCR4 surface receptors (PubMed:14990729). From Human immunodeficiency virus type 1 group M subtype B (isolate BRU/LAI) (HIV-1).
   8147..8281    -  polyA_signal   SV40 poly(A) signal: SV40 polyadenylation signal
   8329..8433    +  promoter       AmpR promoter: bla
   8434..9294    +  CDS            AmpR: β-lactamase; bla; confers resistance to ampicillin, carbenicillin, and related antibiotics
   9465..10053   +  rep_origin     ori: high-copy-number ColE1/pMB1/pBR322/pUC origin of replication
  10236..10328   +  CDS            lacI (fragment): lac repressor; lacI; The lac repressor binds to the lac operator to inhibit transcription in E. coli. This inhibition can be relieved by adding lactose or isopropyl-β-D-thiogalactopyranoside (IPTG).
  10341..10362   +  protein_bind   CAP binding site: CAP binding activates transcription in the presence of cAMP. E. coli catabolite activator protein
  10377..10407   +  promoter       lac promoter: promoter for the E. coli lac operon
  10411..10433   +  protein_bind   lac operator (fragment): The lac repressor binds to the lac operator to inhibit transcription in E. coli. This inhibition can be relieved by adding lactose or isopropyl-β-D-thiogalactopyranoside (IPTG). lac repressor encoded by lacI
  10584..10841   -  LTR            5' LTR (truncated): truncated 5' long terminal repeat (LTR) from HIV-1
  10889..11407   -  CDS            nef (fragment): NEF_HV1BR - Experimental evidence at protein level: Swiss-Prot protein existence level 1. Extracellular Nef protein targets CD4(+) T-lymphocytes for apoptosis by interacting with CXCR4 surface receptors (PubMed:14990729). From Human immunodeficiency virus type 1 group M subtype B (isolate BRU/LAI) (HIV-1).
  11424..12012   -  misc_feature   WPRE: woodchuck hepatitis virus posttranscriptional regulatory element
  12026..12625   -  CDS            PuroR: puromycin N-acetyltransferase; pac from Streptomyces alboniger; confers resistance to puromycin
