[The description below was written by a language model from this plasmid's Addgene catalogue record and pLannotate feature annotations shown in this document.]
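Description:
pLVX-NPC1(P202A/F203A)-FLAG is an HIV-1-based lentiviral expression plasmid built on the Clontech pLVX-AcGFP-N1 backbone and intended for delivering a mutant human NPC1 into mammalian cells. In bacteria it is maintained through a high-copy ColE1/pUC-type origin and selected with ampicillin via the β-lactamase gene. The catalogue lists a total size of 13,380 bp, whereas the annotated sequencing result is 12,643 nt; the record does not explain the difference.

The viral portion carries the elements needed for packaging and transduction: HIV-1 LTR sequences flanking the transfer cassette, the Ψ packaging signal with an adjoining gag fragment, the Rev response element for Rev-dependent nuclear export of the genomic RNA, and the cPPT/CTS, which aids nuclear import of the reverse-transcribed genome. Between these, a human EF-1α promoter with its intron A drives the NPC1 coding sequence, cloned between EcoRI and XmaI sites and carrying the P202A/F203A double substitution. A FLAG epitope is fused to the C terminus for detection or immunoprecipitation; the annotation tool matches it as a short fragment of a 3xFLAG sequence. Downstream, a mouse PGK promoter expresses puromycin N-acetyltransferase, allowing selection of stably transduced cells, and a WPRE ahead of the 3′ LTR enhances transcript stability and expression.

The stated purpose is lentiviral expression of NPC1 in mammalian cells, and the associated publication concerns NPC1–mTORC1 signalling, cholesterol sensing and Niemann-Pick type C disease. The record does not describe the functional consequence of the P202A/F203A mutation.
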