Addgene plasmid #164976: pLVX-NPC1(P202A/F203A)-FLAG
Purpose: Lentiviral vector for NPC1 expression in mammalian cells
Depositing lab: Roberto Zoncu. Depositing organization: University of California, Berkeley. Publication: NPC1-mTORC1 Signaling Couples Cholesterol Sensing to Organelle Homeostasis and Is a Targetable Pathway in Niemann-Pick Type C. Davis OB, Shin HR, Lim CY, Wu EY, Kukurugya M, Maher CF, Perera RM, Ordonez MP, Zoncu R. Dev Cell. 2020 Dec 7. pii: S1534-5807(20)30925-4. doi: 10.1016/j.devcel.2020.11.016. PubMed 33308480.
Backbone
  Vector backbone: pLVX-AcGFP-N1
  Backbone manufacturer: Clontech
  Backbone size w/o insert (bp): 9519
  Total vector size (bp): 13380
  Vector type: Mammalian Expression, Lentiviral
  Selectable markers: Puromycin
Growth in bacteria
  Bacterial resistance: Ampicillin, 100 μg/mL
  Growth temperature: 37°C
  Growth strain: NEB Stable
  Copy number: High Copy
Gene/Insert
  Gene/Insert name: NPC1
  Species: H. sapiens (human)
  Insert size (bp): 3867
  Mutation: P202A/ F203A
  Entrez Gene: NPC1 (a.k.a. NPC, POGZ, SLC65A1)
  Promoter: EF1a
  Tag / fusion protein: FLAG (C terminal on insert)
  Cloning method: Restriction Enzyme; 5′ cloning site EcoRI (not destroyed); 3′ cloning site XmaI (not destroyed)
  Sequencing primers: 5′ TCAAGCCTCAGACAGTGGTTC; 3′ CATGCTCCAGACTGCCTTG
Terms and licenses: Academic/Nonprofit Terms; Industry Terms: Not Available to Industry
How to cite: pLVX-NPC1(P202A/F203A)-FLAG was a gift from Roberto Zoncu (Addgene plasmid # 164976 ; http://n2t.net/addgene:164976 ; RRID:Addgene_164976)
